Addgene plasmid #169159: pET11a_3xFlag-nsp14 (SARS-CoV-2)
Purpose: To express SARS-CoV-2 nsp14 in E. coli
Depositing lab: John Diffley. Depositing organization: Francis Crick Institute. Publication: Identifying SARS-CoV-2 antiviral compounds by screening for small molecule inhibitors of nsp14/nsp10 exoribonuclease. Canal B, McClure AW, Curran JF, Wu M, Ulferts R, Weissmann F, Zeng J, Bertolin AP, Milligan JC, Basu S, Drury LS, Deegan TD, Fujisawa R, Roberts EL, Basier C, Labib K, Beale R, Howell M, Diffley JFX. Biochem J. 2021 Jul 16;478(13):2445-2464. doi: 10.1042/BCJ20210198. PubMed 34198326.
Backbone
  Vector backbone: pET11a
  Total vector size (bp): 7342
  Vector type: Bacterial Expression
Growth in bacteria
  Bacterial resistance: Ampicillin, 100 μg/mL
  Growth temperature: 37°C
  Growth strain: DH5alpha
  Copy number: Low Copy
Gene/Insert
  Gene/Insert name: 3xFlag-nsp5CS[VATLQ]-nsp14 (alt names: Ec F-nsp14; SARS-CoV-2 nsp14 exonuclease/methyltransferase)
  Species: SARS-CoV-2
  Mutation: Codon optimised for E. coli
  Entrez Gene: ORF1ab (a.k.a. GU280_gp01)
  Promoter: T7
  Tag / fusion protein: 3xFlag (N terminal on insert); nsp5CS[VATLQ]: predicted nsp5 protease cleavage site found between nsp13 and nsp14
  Cloning method: Gibson Cloning
  Sequencing primers: 5′ ATGCGACTCCTGCATTAG; 3′ TCCTTTCGGGCTTTGTTAGCAG
Terms and licenses: Academic/Nonprofit Terms; Industry Terms: Not Available to Industry
Depositor comments: We have included the predicted cleavage site for nsp5 found between nsp13 and nsp14 (VATLQ) between the 3xFlag tag and nsp14 in this construct, which should allow a purified nsp5 protease to cleave-out the 3xFlag tag similarly to what might happen in cells.
How to cite: pET11a_3xFlag-nsp14 (SARS-CoV-2) was a gift from John Diffley (Addgene plasmid # 169159 ; http://n2t.net/addgene:169159 ; RRID:Addgene_169159)
