[The description below was written by a language model from this plasmid's Addgene catalogue record and pLannotate feature annotations shown in this document.]
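Description:
pET11a_3xFlag-nsp14 (SARS-CoV-2) is a bacterial expression plasmid of about 7.3 kb built on the pET11a backbone for producing the SARS-CoV-2 nsp14 exonuclease/methyltransferase in E. coli. It replicates from a pBR322-type ColE1 origin accompanied by the bom region and the rop gene, which together account for its low copy number, and it is selected through the β-lactamase (AmpR) gene conferring ampicillin resistance. Several fragments of the tetracycline resistance gene and its promoter are annotated around the backbone; these are non-functional pBR322 remnants typical of pET vectors.

The expression cassette uses a T7 promoter immediately followed by a lac operator, with the T7 gene 10 ribosome binding site upstream of the open reading frame and a T7 terminator downstream. The plasmid also carries lacI with its own promoter, so transcription is repressed until IPTG is added in a host that supplies T7 RNA polymerase. The insert, assembled by Gibson cloning and codon optimised for E. coli, encodes an N-terminal 3xFlag tag, a short linker reproducing the predicted nsp5 protease cleavage site found at the native nsp13/nsp14 junction, and then nsp14. The automated annotation recognises the coding region only as a fragment of the ORF1ab replicase polyprotein and attaches a generic polyprotein description to it, and it does not separately mark the Flag tag or cleavage site. The short T7 tag and SET1 fragments listed after the insert appear to be residual vector sequence.

The design allows Flag-based affinity purification, after which purified nsp5 protease should remove the tag in a way that mimics natural polyprotein processing. The associated work used the protein in screening for small-molecule inhibitors of the nsp14/nsp10 exoribonuclease.
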