Features (pLannotate 1.2.2; 20 found; start..end, strand, type, name):
   1009..1086    -  promoter       lacI promoter: lacI
   1094..1373    -  CDS            TcR (fragment): tetracycline efflux protein; tet; confers resistance to tetracycline
   1395..1413    +  promoter       T7 promoter: promoter for bacteriophage T7 RNA polymerase
   1414..1438    +  protein_bind   lac operator: The lac repressor binds to the lac operator to inhibit transcription in E. coli. This inhibition can be relieved by adding lactose or isopropyl-β-D-thiogalactopyranoside (IPTG). lac repressor encoded by lacI
   1453..1475    +  RBS            RBS: efficient ribosome binding site from bacteriophage T7 gene 10 (Olins and Rangwala, 1989)
   1552..3147    +  CDS            rep (fragment): R1AB_SARS2 - Experimental evidence at protein level: Swiss-Prot protein existence level 1. [2'-O-methyltransferase]: Methyltransferase that mediates mRNA cap 2'-O-ribose methylation to the 5'-cap structure of viral mRNAs. N7-methyl guanosine cap is a prerequisite for binding of nsp16. Therefore plays an essential role in viral mRNAs cap methylation which is essential to evade immune system. From Severe acute respiratory syndrome coronavirus 2 (2019-nCoV) (SARS-CoV-2).
   3151..3180    +  CDS            T7 tag (gene 10 leader) (fragment): leader peptide from bacteriophage T7 gene 10 promotes efficient translation in E. coli
   3191..3240    +  CDS            SET1 (fragment): solubility-enhancement tag derived from T7 phage gene 10B
   3248..3295    +  terminator     T7 terminator: transcription terminator for bacteriophage T7 RNA polymerase
   3318..3422    -  CDS            TcR (fragment): tetracycline efflux protein; tet; confers resistance to tetracycline
   3470..3498    -  promoter       tet promoter: E. coli promoter for tetracycline efflux protein gene
   3611..3715    +  promoter       AmpR promoter: bla
   3716..4576    +  CDS            AmpR: β-lactamase; bla; confers resistance to ampicillin, carbenicillin, and related antibiotics
   4747..5335    +  rep_origin     ori: high-copy-number ColE1/pMB1/pBR322/pUC origin of replication
   5521..5660    -  misc_feature   bom: basis of mobility region from pBR322
   5762..5953    -  CDS            rop: Rop protein, which maintains plasmids at low copy number; rop
   5970..6350    +  CDS            YPB1_ECOLX: Protein predicted: Swiss-Prot protein existence level 4. From Escherichia coli.
   6592..7216    -  CDS            TcR (fragment): tetracycline efflux protein; tet; confers resistance to tetracycline
   7231..7252    -  protein_bind   CAP binding site: CAP binding activates transcription in the presence of cAMP. E. coli catabolite activator protein
   7265..1008    -  CDS            lacI (across the origin): lac repressor; lacI; The lac repressor binds to the lac operator to inhibit transcription in E. coli. This inhibition can be relieved by adding lactose or isopropyl-β-D-thiogalactopyranoside (IPTG).
>Addgene plasmid #169159 | pET11a_3xFlag-nsp14 (SARS-CoV-2) | addgene full sequence | sequence record 333230 | Addgene NGS Result
GGTTTGCGTATTGGGCGCCAGGGTGGTTTTTCTTTTCACCAGTGAGACGGGCAACAGCTGATTGCCCTTC
ACCGCCTGGCCCTGAGAGAGTTGCAGCAAGCGGTCCACGCTGGTTTGCCCCAGCAGGCGAAAATCCTGTT
TGATGGTGGTTAACGGCGGGATATAACATGAGCTGTCTTCGGTATCGTCGTATCCCACTACCGAGATATC
CGCACCAACGCGCAGCCCGGACTCGGTAATGGCGCGCATTGCGCCCAGCGCCATCTGATCGTTGGCAACC
AGCATCGCAGTGGGAACGATGCCCTCATTCAGCATTTGCATGGTTTGTTGAAAACCGGACATGGCACTCC
AGTCGCCTTCCCGTTCCGCTATCGGCTGAATTTGATTGCGAGTGAGATATTTATGCCAGCCAGCCAGACG
CAGACGCGCCGAGACAGAACTTAATGGGCCCGCTAACAGCGCGATTTGCTGGTGACCCAATGCGACCAGA
TGCTCCACGCCCAGTCGCGTACCGTCTTCATGGGAGAAAATAATACTGTTGATGGGTGTCTGGTCAGAGA
CATCAAGAAATAACGCCGGAACATTAGTGCAGGCAGCTTCCACAGCAATGGCATCCTGGTCATCCAGCGG
ATAGTTAATGATCAGCCCACTGACGCGTTGCGCGAGAAGATTGTGCACCGCCGCTTTACAGGCTTCGACG
CCGCTTCGTTCTACCATCGACACCACCACGCTGGCACCCAGTTGATCGGCGCGAGATTTAATCGCCGCGA
CAATTTGCGACGGCGCGTGCAGGGCCAGACTGGAGGTGGCAACGCCAATCAGCAACGACTGTTTGCCCGC
CAGTTGTTGTGCCACGCGGTTGGGAATGTAATTCAGCTCCGCCATCGCCGCTTCCACTTTTTCCCGCGTT
TTCGCAGAAACGTGGCTGGCCTGGTTCACCACGCGGGAAACGGTCTGATAAGAGACACCGGCATACTCTG
CGACATCGTATAACGTTACTGGTTTCACATTCACCACCCTGAATTGACTCTCTTCCGGGCGCTATCATGC
CATACCGCGAAAGGTTTTGCGCCATTCGATGGTGTCCGGGATCTCGACGCTCTCCCTTATGCGACTCCTG
CATTAGGAAGCAGCCCAGTAGTAGGTTGAGGCCGTTGAGCACCGCCGCCGCAAGGAATGGTGCATGCAAG
GAGATGGCGCCCAACAGTCCCCCGGCCACGGGGCCTGCCACCATACCCACGCCGAAACAAGCGCTCATGA
GCCCGAAGTGGCGAGCCCGATCTTCCCCATCGGTGATGTCGGCGATATAGGCGCCAGCAACCGCACCTGT
GGCGCCGGTGATGCCGGCCACGATGCGTCCGGCGTAGAGGATCGAGATCTCGATCCCGCGAAATTAATAC
GACTCACTATAGGGGAATTGTGAGCGGATAACAATTCCCCTCTAGAAATAATTTTGTTTAACTTTAAGAA
GGAGATATACATATGGATTACAAAGATCACGATGGCGACTATAAAGACCACGATATTGATTATAAAGATG
ACGACGACAAAGTTGCAACCCTGCAGGCAGAAAATGTTACCGGTCTGTTTAAAGATTGCAGCAAAGTTAT
TACAGGTCTGCATCCGACACAGGCACCGACACATCTGAGCGTTGATACCAAATTCAAAACCGAAGGTCTG
TGTGTTGATATTCCGGGTATTCCGAAAGATATGACCTATCGTCGTCTGATTAGCATGATGGGCTTCAAAA
TGAATTATCAGGTGAATGGCTACCCGAACATGTTTATTACCCGTGAAGAAGCAATTCGTCACGTTCGTGC
ATGGATTGGTTTTGATGTTGAAGGTTGTCATGCAACACGTGAAGCAGTTGGCACCAATCTGCCGCTGCAG
CTGGGTTTTAGCACCGGTGTTAATCTGGTTGCAGTTCCGACCGGTTATGTTGATACCCCGAATAACACCG
ATTTTAGCCGTGTTAGCGCAAAACCGCCTCCGGGTGATCAGTTTAAACATCTGATTCCGCTGATGTATAA
AGGTCTGCCGTGGAATGTTGTGCGTATCAAAATTGTTCAGATGCTGAGCGATACCCTGAAAAATCTGAGC
GATCGTGTTGTTTTTGTTCTGTGGGCACATGGTTTTGAACTGACCAGCATGAAATACTTCGTGAAAATTG
GTCCGGAACGTACCTGTTGTCTGTGTGATCGTCGTGCAACCTGTTTTAGTACCGCAAGCGATACCTATGC
ATGTTGGCATCATAGCATTGGCTTCGATTATGTGTATAACCCGTTTATGATTGATGTTCAGCAGTGGGGT
TTTACCGGCAATCTGCAGAGCAATCATGATCTGTATTGTCAGGTTCATGGTAATGCACATGTTGCAAGCT
GTGATGCAATTATGACCCGTTGTCTGGCAGTTCATGAATGCTTTGTTAAACGTGTTGATTGGACCATCGA
ATATCCGATTATTGGTGATGAGCTGAAAATTAACGCAGCCTGTCGTAAAGTTCAGCACATGGTGGTTAAA
GCAGCACTGCTGGCAGATAAATTTCCGGTTCTGCATGATATTGGTAACCCGAAAGCAATTAAATGTGTTC
CGCAGGCAGATGTGGAATGGAAATTCTATGATGCACAGCCGTGTAGCGATAAAGCCTATAAAATCGAAGA
ACTGTTCTATAGCTATGCGACCCATAGCGACAAATTTACCGATGGTGTTTGTCTGTTTTGGAATTGCAAT
GTTGATCGCTATCCGGCAAATAGCATTGTTTGCCGTTTTGATACCCGTGTTCTGAGCAATCTGAATCTGC
CTGGTTGTGATGGTGGTAGCCTGTATGTTAACAAACATGCATTTCATACCCCTGCCTTTGATAAAAGCGC
ATTTGTGAATCTGAAACAGCTGCCGTTTTTCTATTATAGCGATAGCCCGTGTGAAAGCCATGGTAAACAG
GTGGTTAGCGATATTGATTATGTTCCGCTGAAAAGCGCAACCTGCATTACCCGTTGTAATCTTGGTGGTG
CAGTTTGTCGTCATCATGCAAATGAATATCGTCTGTATCTGGATGCCTACAACATGATGATTAGCGCAGG
TTTTAGCCTGTGGGTGTATAAACAGTTTGATACCTATAATCTGTGGAACACCTTTACACGTCTGCAGTAA
GCTAGCATGACTGGTGGACAGCAAATGGGTCGCGGATCCGGCTGCTAACAAAGCCCGAAAGGAAGCTGAG
TTGGCTGCTGCCACCGCTGAGCAATAACTAGCATAACCCCTTGGGGCCTCTAAACGGGTCTTGAGGGGTT
TTTTGCTGAAAGGAGGAACTATATCCGGATATCCCGCAAGAGGCCCGGCAGTACCGGCATAACCAAGCCT
ATGCCTACAGCATCCAGGGTGACGGTGCCGAGGATGACGATGAGCGCATTGTTAGATTTCATACACGGTG
CCTGACTGCGTTAGCAATTTAACTGTGATAAACTACCGCATTAAAGCTTATCGATGATAAGCTGTCAAAC
ATGAGAATTCTTGAAGACGAAAGGGCCTCGTGATACGCCTATTTTTATAGGTTAATGTCATGATAATAAT
GGTTTCTTAGACGTCAGGTGGCACTTTTCGGGGAAATGTGCGCGGAACCCCTATTTGTTTATTTTTCTAA
ATACATTCAAATATGTATCCGCTCATGAGACAATAACCCTGATAAATGCTTCAATAATATTGAAAAAGGA
AGAGTATGAGTATTCAACATTTCCGTGTCGCCCTTATTCCCTTTTTTGCGGCATTTTGCCTTCCTGTTTT
TGCTCACCCAGAAACGCTGGTGAAAGTAAAAGATGCTGAAGATCAGTTGGGTGCACGAGTGGGTTACATC
GAACTGGATCTCAACAGCGGTAAGATCCTTGAGAGTTTTCGCCCCGAAGAACGTTTTCCAATGATGAGCA
CTTTTAAAGTTCTGCTATGTGGCGCGGTATTATCCCGTGTTGACGCCGGGCAAGAGCAACTCGGTCGCCG
CATACACTATTCTCAGAATGACTTGGTTGAGTACTCACCAGTCACAGAAAAGCATCTTACGGATGGCATG
ACAGTAAGAGAATTATGCAGTGCTGCCATAACCATGAGTGATAACACTGCGGCCAACTTACTTCTGACAA
CGATCGGAGGACCGAAGGAGCTAACCGCTTTTTTGCACAACATGGGGGATCATGTAACTCGCCTTGATCG
TTGGGAACCGGAGCTGAATGAAGCCATACCAAACGACGAGCGTGACACCACGATGCCTGCAGCAATGGCA
ACAACGTTGCGCAAACTATTAACTGGCGAACTACTTACTCTAGCTTCCCGGCAACAATTAATAGACTGGA
TGGAGGCGGATAAAGTTGCAGGACCACTTCTGCGCTCGGCCCTTCCGGCTGGCTGGTTTATTGCTGATAA
ATCTGGAGCCGGTGAGCGTGGGTCTCGCGGTATCATTGCAGCACTGGGGCCAGATGGTAAGCCCTCCCGT
ATCGTAGTTATCTACACGACGGGGAGTCAGGCAACTATGGATGAACGAAATAGACAGATCGCTGAGATAG
GTGCCTCACTGATTAAGCATTGGTAACTGTCAGACCAAGTTTACTCATATATACTTTAGATTGATTTAAA
ACTTCATTTTTAATTTAAAAGGATCTAGGTGAAGATCCTTTTTGATAATCTCATGACCAAAATCCCTTAA
CGTGAGTTTTCGTTCCACTGAGCGTCAGACCCCGTAGAAAAGATCAAAGGATCTTCTTGAGATCCTTTTT
TTCTGCGCGTAATCTGCTGCTTGCAAACAAAAAAACCACCGCTACCAGCGGTGGTTTGTTTGCCGGATCA
AGAGCTACCAACTCTTTTTCCGAAGGTAACTGGCTTCAGCAGAGCGCAGATACCAAATACTGTCCTTCTA
GTGTAGCCGTAGTTAGGCCACCACTTCAAGAACTCTGTAGCACCGCCTACATACCTCGCTCTGCTAATCC
TGTTACCAGTGGCTGCTGCCAGTGGCGATAAGTCGTGTCTTACCGGGTTGGACTCAAGACGATAGTTACC
GGATAAGGCGCAGCGGTCGGGCTGAACGGGGGGTTCGTGCACACAGCCCAGCTTGGAGCGAACGACCTAC
ACCGAACTGAGATACCTACAGCGTGAGCTATGAGAAAGCGCCACGCTTCCCGAAGGGAGAAAGGCGGACA
GGTATCCGGTAAGCGGCAGGGTCGGAACAGGAGAGCGCACGAGGGAGCTTCCAGGGGGAAACGCCTGGTA
TCTTTATAGTCCTGTCGGGTTTCGCCACCTCTGACTTGAGCGTCGATTTTTGTGATGCTCGTCAGGGGGG
CGGAGCCTATGGAAAAACGCCAGCAACGCGGCCTTTTTACGGTTCCTGGCCTTTTGCTGGCCTTTTGCTC
ACATGTTCTTTCCTGCGTTATCCCCTGATTCTGTGGATAACCGTATTACCGCCTTTGAGTGAGCTGATAC
CGCTCGCCGCAGCCGAACGACCGAGCGCAGCGAGTCAGTGAGCGAGGAAGCGGAAGAGCGCCTGATGCGG
TATTTTCTCCTTACGCATCTGTGCGGTATTTCACACCGCAATGGTGCACTCTCAGTACAATCTGCTCTGA
TGCCGCATAGTTAAGCCAGTATACACTCCGCTATCGCTACGTGACTGGGTCATGGCTGCGCCCCGACACC
CGCCAACACCCGCTGACGCGCCCTGACGGGCTTGTCTGCTCCCGGCATCCGCTTACAGACAAGCTGTGAC
CGTCTCCGGGAGCTGCATGTGTCAGAGGTTTTCACCGTCATCACCGAAACGCGCGAGGCAGCTGCGGTAA
AGCTCATCAGCGTGGTCGTGAAGCGATTCACAGATGTCTGCCTGTTCATCCGCGTCCAGCTCGTTGAGTT
TCTCCAGAAGCGTTAATGTCTGGCTTCTGATAAAGCGGGCCATGTTAAGGGCGGTTTTTTCCTGTTTGGT
CACTGATGCCTCCGTGTAAGGGGGATTTCTGTTCATGGGGGTAATGATACCGATGAAACGAGAGAGGATG
CTCACGATACGGGTTACTGATGATGAACATGCCCGGTTACTGGAACGTTGTGAGGGTAAACAACTGGCGG
TATGGATGCGGCGGGACCAGAGAAAAATCACTCAGGGTCAATGCCAGCGCTTCGTTAATACAGATGTAGG
TGTTCCACAGGGTAGCCAGCAGCATCCTGCGATGCAGATCCGGAACATAATGGTGCAGGGCGCTGACTTC
CGCGTTTCCAGACTTTACGAAACACGGAAACCGAAGACCATTCATGTTGTTGCTCAGGTCGCAGACGTTT
TGCAGCAGCAGTCGCTTCACGTTCGCTCGCGTATCGGTGATTCATTCTGCTAACCAGTAAGGCAACCCCG
CCAGCCTAGCCGGGTCCTCAACGACAGGAGCACGATCATGCGCACCCGTGGCCAGGACCCAACGCTGCCC
GAGATGCGCCGCGTGCGGCTGCTGGAGATGGCGGACGCGATGGATATGTTCTGCCAAGGGTTGGTTTGCG
CATTCACAGTTCTCCGCAAGAATTGATTGGCTCCAATTCTTGGAGTGGTGAATCCGTTAGCGAGGTGCCG
CCGGCTTCCATTCAGGTCGAGGTGGCCCGGCTCCATGCACCGCGACGCAACGCGGGGAGGCAGACAAGGT
ATAGGGCGGCGCCTACAATCCATGCCAACCCGTTCCATGTGCTCGCCGAGGCGGCATAAATCGCCGTGAC
GATCAGCGGTCCAATGATCGAAGTTAGGCTGGTAAGAGCCGCGAGCGATCCTTGAAGCTGTCCCTGATGG
TCGTCATCTACCTGCCTGGACAGCATGGCCTGCAACGCGGGCATCCCGATGCCGCCGGAAGCGAGAAGAA
TCATAATGGGGAAGGCCATCCAGCCTCGCGTCGCGAACGCCAGCAAGACGTAGCCCAGCGCGTCGGCCGC
CATGCCGGCGATAATGGCCTGCTTCTCGCCGAAACGTTTGGTGGCGGGACCAGTGACGAAGGCTTGAGCG
AGGGCGTGCAAGATTCCGAATACCGCAAGCGACAGGCCGATCATCGTCGCGCTCCAGCGAAAGCGGTCCT
CGCCGAAAATGACCCAGAGCGCTGCCGGCACCTGTCCTACGAGTTGCATGATAAAGAAGACAGTCATAAG
TGCGGCGACGATAGTCATGCCCCGCGCCCACCGGAAGGAGCTGACTGGGTTGAAGGCTCTCAAGGGCATC
GGTCGAGATCCCGGTGCCTAATGAGTGAGCTAACTTACATTAATTGCGTTGCGCTCACTGCCCGCTTTCC
AGTCGGGAAACCTGTCGTGCCAGCTGCATTAATGAATCGGCCAACGCGCGGGGAGAGGC
